>Addgene plasmid #223624 | pHR-Spy-CD28(CD45TM) | addgene full sequence | sequence record 444084 | Addgene NGS Result
CGATACCGTCGACCTCGAGGGAATTAATTCGAGCTCGGTACCTTTAAGACCAATGACTTACAAGGCAGCT
GTAGATCTTAGCCACTTTTTAAAAGAAAAGGGGGGACTGGAAGGGCTAATTCACTCCCAACGAAGACAAG
ATCTGCTTTTTGCTTGTACTGGGTCTCTCTGGTTAGACCAGATCTGAGCCTGGGAGCTCTCTGGCTAACT
AGGGAACCCACTGCTTAAGCCTCAATAAAGCTTGCCTTGAGTGCTTCAAGTAGTGTGTGCCCGTCTGTTG
TGTGACTCTGGTAACTAGAGATCCCTCAGACCCTTTTAGTCAGTGTGGAAAATCTCTAGCAGCATCTAGA
ATTAATTCCGTGTATTCTATAGTGTCACCTAAATCGTATGTGTATGATACATAAGGTTATGTATTAATTG
TAGCCGCGTTCTAACGACAATATGTACAAGCCTAATTGTGTAGCATCTGGCTTACTGAAGCAGACCCTAT
CATCTCTCTCGTAAACTGCCGTCAGAGTCGGTTTGGTTGGACGAACCTTCTGAGTTTCTGGTAACGCCGT
CCCGCACCCGGAAATGGTCAGCGAACCAATCAGCAGGGTCATCGCTAGCCAGATCCTCTACGCCGGACGC
ATCGTGGCCGGCATCACCGGCGCCACAGGTGCGGTTGCTGGCGCCTATATCGCCGACATCACCGATGGGG
AAGATCGGGCTCGCCACTTCGGGCTCATGAGCGCTTGTTTCGGCGTGGGTATGGTGGCAGGCCCCGTGGC
CGGGGGACTGTTGGGCGCCATCTCCTTGCATGCACCATTCCTTGCGGCGGCGGTGCTCAACGGCCTCAAC
CTACTACTGGGCTGCTTCCTAATGCAGGAGTCGCATAAGGGAGAGCGTCGAATGGTGCACTCTCAGTACA
ATCTGCTCTGATGCCGCATAGTTAAGCCAGCCCCGACACCCGCCAACACCCGCTGACGCGCCCTGACGGG
CTTGTCTGCTCCCGGCATCCGCTTACAGACAAGCTGTGACCGTCTCCGGGAGCTGCATGTGTCAGAGGTT
TTCACCGTCATCACCGAAACGCGCGAGACGAAAGGGCCTCGTGATACGCCTATTTTTATAGGTTAATGTC
ATGATAATAATGGTTTCTTAGACGTCAGGTGGCACTTTTCGGGGAAATGTGCGCGGAACCCCTATTTGTT
TATTTTTCTAAATACATTCAAATATGTATCCGCTCATGAGACAATAACCCTGATAAATGCTTCAATAATA
TTGAAAAAGGAAGAGTATGAGTATTCAACATTTCCGTGTCGCCCTTATTCCCTTTTTTGCGGCATTTTGC
CTTCCTGTTTTTGCTCACCCAGAAACGCTGGTGAAAGTAAAAGATGCTGAAGATCAGTTGGGTGCACGAG
TGGGTTACATCGAACTGGATCTCAACAGCGGTAAGATCCTTGAGAGTTTTCGCCCCGAAGAACGTTTTCC
AATGATGAGCACTTTTAAAGTTCTGCTATGTGGCGCGGTATTATCCCGTATTGACGCCGGGCAAGAGCAA
CTCGGTCGCCGCATACACTATTCTCAGAATGACTTGGTTGAGTACTCACCAGTCACAGAAAAGCATCTTA
CGGATGGCATGACAGTAAGAGAATTATGCAGTGCTGCCATAACCATGAGTGATAACACTGCGGCCAACTT
ACTTCTGACAACGATCGGAGGACCGAAGGAGCTAACCGCTTTTTTGCACAACATGGGGGATCATGTAACT
CGCCTTGATCGTTGGGAACCGGAGCTGAATGAAGCCATACCAAACGACGAGCGTGACACCACGATGCCTG
TAGCAATGGCAACAACGTTGCGCAAACTATTAACTGGCGAACTACTTACTCTAGCTTCCCGGCAACAATT
AATAGACTGGATGGAGGCGGATAAAGTTGCAGGACCACTTCTGCGCTCGGCCCTTCCGGCTGGCTGGTTT
ATTGCTGATAAATCTGGAGCCGGTGAGCGTGGGTCTCGCGGTATCATTGCAGCACTGGGGCCAGATGGTA
AGCCCTCCCGTATCGTAGTTATCTACACGACGGGGAGTCAGGCAACTATGGATGAACGAAATAGACAGAT
CGCTGAGATAGGTGCCTCACTGATTAAGCATTGGTAACTGTCAGACCAAGTTTACTCATATATACTTTAG
ATTGATTTAAAACTTCATTTTTAATTTAAAAGGATCTAGGTGAAGATCCTTTTTGATAATCTCATGACCA
AAATCCCTTAACGTGAGTTTTCGTTCCACTGAGCGTCAGACCCCGTAGAAAAGATCAAAGGATCTTCTTG
AGATCCTTTTTTTCTGCGCGTAATCTGCTGCTTGCAAACAAAAAAACCACCGCTACCAGCGGTGGTTTGT
TTGCCGGATCAAGAGCTACCAACTCTTTTTCCGAAGGTAACTGGCTTCAGCAGAGCGCAGATACCAAATA
CTGTTCTTCTAGTGTAGCCGTAGTTAGGCCACCACTTCAAGAACTCTGTAGCACCGCCTACATACCTCGC
TCTGCTAATCCTGTTACCAGTGGCTGCTGCCAGTGGCGATAAGTCGTGTCTTACCGGGTTGGACTCAAGA
CGATAGTTACCGGATAAGGCGCAGCGGTCGGGCTGAACGGGGGGTTCGTGCACACAGCCCAGCTTGGAGC
GAACGACCTACACCGAACTGAGATACCTACAGCGTGAGCTATGAGAAAGCGCCACGCTTCCCGAAGGGAG
AAAGGCGGACAGGTATCCGGTAAGCGGCAGGGTCGGAACAGGAGAGCGCACGAGGGAGCTTCCAGGGGGA
AACGCCTGGTATCTTTATAGTCCTGTCGGGTTTCGCCACCTCTGACTTGAGCGTCGATTTTTGTGATGCT
CGTCAGGGGGGCGGAGCCTATGGAAAAACGCCAGCAACGCGGCCTTTTTACGGTTCCTGGCCTTTTGCTG
GCCTTTTGCTCACATGTTCTTTCCTGCGTTATCCCCTGATTCTGTGGATAACCGTATTACCGCCTTTGAG
TGAGCTGATACCGCTCGCCGCAGCCGAACGACCGAGCGCAGCGAGTCAGTGAGCGAGGAAGCGGAAGAGC
GCCCAATACGCAAACCGCCTCTCCCCGCGCGTTGGCCGATTCATTAATGCAGCTGTGGAATGTGTGTCAG
TTAGGGTGTGGAAAGTCCCCAGGCTCCCCAGCAGGCAGAAGTATGCAAAGCATGCATCTCAATTAGTCAG
CAACCAGGTGTGGAAAGTCCCCAGGCTCCCCAGCAGGCAGAAGTATGCAAAGCATGCATCTCAATTAGTC
AGCAACCATAGTCCCGCCCCTAACTCCGCCCATCCCGCCCCTAACTCCGCCCAGTTCCGCCCATTCTCCG
CCCCATGGCTGACTAATTTTTTTTATTTATGCAGAGGCCGAGGCCGCCTCGGCCTCTGAGCTATTCCAGA
AGTAGTGAGGAGGCTTTTTTGGAGGCCTAGGCTTTTGCAAAAAGCTTGGACACAAGACAGGCTTGCGAGA
TATGTTTGAGAATACCACTTTATCCCGCGTCAGGGAGAGGCAGTGCGTAAAAAGACGCGGACTCATGTGA
AATACTGGTTTTTAGTGCGCCAGATCTCTATAATCTCGCGCAACCTATTTTCCCCTCGAACACTTTTTAA
GCCGTAGATAAACAGGCTGGGACACTTCACATGAGCGAAAAATACATCGTCACCTGGGACATGTTGCAGA
TCCATGCACGTAAACTCGCAAGCCGACTGATGCCTTCTGAACAATGGAAAGGCATTATTGCCGTAAGCCG
TGGCGGTCTGTACCGGGTGCGTTACTGGCGCGTGAACTGGGTATTCGTCATGTCGATACCGTTTGTATTT
CCAGCTACGATCACGACAACCAGCGCGAGCTTAAAGTGCTGAAACGCGCAGAAGGCGATGGCGAAGGCTT
CATCGTTATTGATGACCTGGTGGATACCGGTGGTACTGCGGTTGCGATTCGTGAAATGTATCCAAAAGCG
CACTTTGTCACCATCTTCGCAAAACCGGCTGGTCGTCCGCTGGTTGATGACTATGTTGTTGATATCCCGC
AAGATACCTGGATTGAACAGCCGTGGGATATGGGCGTCGTATTCGTCCCGCCAATCTCCGGTCGCTAATC
TTTTCAACGCCTGGCACTGCCGGGCGTTGTTCTTTTTAACTTCAGGCGGGTTACAATAGTTTCCAGTAAG
TATTCTGGAGGCTGCATCCATGACACAGGCAAACCTGAGCGAAACCCTGTTCAAACCCCGCTTTAAACAT
CCTGAAACCTCGACGCTAGTCCGCCGCTTTAATCACGGCGCACAACCGCCTGTGCAGTCGGCCCTTGATG
GTAAAACCATCCCTCACTGGTATCGCATGATTAACCGTCTGATGTGGATCTGGCGCGGCATTGACCCACG
CGAAATCCTCGACGTCCAGGCACGTATTGTGATGAGCGATGCCGAACGTACCGACGATGATTTATACGAT
ACGGTGATTGGCTACCGTGGCGGCAACTGGATTTATGAGTGGGCCCCGGATCTTTGTGAAGGAACCTTAC
TTCTGTGGTGTGACATAATTGGACAAACTACCTACAGAGATTTAAAGCTCTAAGGTAAATATAAAATTTT
TAAGTGTATAATGTGTTAAACTACTGATTCTAATTGTTTGTGTATTTTAGATTCCAACCTATGGAACTGA
TGAATGGGAGCAGTGGTGGAATGCCTTTAATGAGGAAAACCTGTTTTGCTCAGAAGAAATGCCATCTAGT
GATGATGAGGCTACTGCTGACTCTCAACATTCTACTCCTCCAAAAAAGAAGAGAAAGGTAGAAGACCCCA
AGGACTTTCCTTCAGAATTGCTAAGTTTTTTGAGTCATGCTGTGTTTAGTAATAGAACTCTTGCTTGCTT
TGCTATTTACACCACAAAGGAAAAAGCTGCACTGCTATACAAGAAAATTATGGAAAAATATTCTGTAACC
TTTATAAGTAGGCATAACAGTTATAATCATAACATACTGTTTTTTCTTACTCCACACAGGCATAGAGTGT
CTGCTATTAATAACTATGCTCAAAAATTGTGTACCTTTAGCTTTTTAATTTGTAAAGGGGTTAATAAGGA
ATATTTGATGTATAGTGCCTTGACTAGAGATCATAATCAGCCATACCACATTTGTAGAGGTTTTACTTGC
TTTAAAAAACCTCCCACACCTCCCCCTGAACCTGAAACATAAAATGAATGCAATTGTTGTTGTTAACTTG
TTTATTGCAGCTTATAATGGTTACAAATAAAGCAATAGCATCACAAATTTCACAAATAAAGCATTTTTTT
CACTGCATTCTAGTTGTGGTTTGTCCAAACTCATCAATGTATCTTATCATGTCTGGATCAACTGGATAAC
TCAAGCTAACCAAAATCATCCCAAACTTCCCACCCCATACCCTATTACCACTGCCAATTACCTGTGGTTT
CATTTACTCTAAACCTGTGATTCCTCTGAATTATTTTCATTTTAAAGAAATTGTATTTGTTAAATATGTA
CTACAAACTTAGTAGTTGGAAGGGCTAATTCACTCCCAAAGAAGACAAGATATCCTTGATCTGTGGATCT
ACCACACACAAGGCTACTTCCCTGATTAGCAGAACTACACACCAGGGCCAGGGGTCAGATATCCACTGAC
CTTTGGATGGTGCTACAAGCTAGTACCAGTTGAGCCAGATAAGGTAGAAGAGGCCAATAAAGGAGAGAAC
ACCAGCTTGTTACACCCTGTGAGCCTGCATGGGATGGATGACCCGGAGAGAGAAGTGTTAGAGTGGAGGT
TTGACAGCCGCCTAGCATTTCATCACGTGGCCCGAGAGCTGCATCCGGAGTACTTCAAGAACTGCTGATA
TCGAGCTTGCTACAAGGGACTTTCCGCTGGGGACTTTCCAGGGAGGCGTGGCCTGGGCGGGACTGGGGAG
TGGCGAGCCCTCAGATCCTGCATATAAGCAGCTGCTTTTTGCCTGTACTGGGTCTCTCTGGTTAGACCAG
ATCTGAGCCTGGGAGCTCTCTGGCTAACTAGGGAACCCACTGCTTAAGCCTCAATAAAGCTTGCCTTGAG
TGCTTCAAGTAGTGTGTGCCCGTCTGTTGTGTGACTCTGGTAACTAGAGATCCCTCAGACCCTTTTAGTC
AGTGTGGAAAATCTCTAGCAGTGGCGCCCGAACAGGGACTTGAAAGCGAAAGGGAAACCAGAGGAGCTCT
CTCGACGCAGGACTCGGCTTGCTGAAGCGCGCACGGCAAGAGGCGAGGGGCGGCGACTGGTGAGTACGCC
AAAAATTTTGACTAGCGGAGGCTAGAAGGAGAGAGATGGGTGCGAGAGCGTCAGTATTAAGCGGGGGAGA
ATTAGATCGCGATGGGAAAAAATTCGGTTAAGGCCAGGGGGAAAGAAAAAATATAAATTAAAACATATAG
TATGGGCAAGCAGGGAGCTAGAACGATTCGCAGTTAATCCTGGCCTGTTAGAAACATCAGAAGGCTGTAG
ACAAATACTGGGACAGCTACAACCATCCCTTCAGACAGGATCAGAAGAACTTAGATCATTATATAATACA
GTAGCAACCCTCTATTGTGTGCATCAAAGGATAGAGATAAAAGACACCAAGGAAGCTTTAGACAAGATAG
AGGAAGAGCAAAACAAAAGTAAGACCACCGCACAGCAAGCGGCCGGCCGCTGATCTTCAGACCTGGAGGA
GGAGATATGAGGGACAATTGGAGAAGTGAATTATATAAATATAAAGTAGTAAAAATTGAACCATTAGGAG
TAGCACCCACCAAGGCAAAGAGAAGAGTGGTGCAGAGAGAAAAAAGAGCAGTGGGAATAGGAGCTTTGTT
CCTTGGGTTCTTGGGAGCAGCAGGAAGCACTATGGGCGCAGCGTCAATGACGCTGACGGTACAGGCCAGA
CAATTATTGTCTGGTATAGTGCAGCAGCAGAACAATTTGCTGAGGGCTATTGAGGCGCAACAGCATCTGT
TGCAACTCACAGTCTGGGGCATCAAGCAGCTCCAGGCAAGAATCCTGGCTGTGGAAAGATACCTAAAGGA
TCAACAGCTCCTGGGGATTTGGGGTTGCTCTGGAAAACTCATTTGCACCACTGCTGTGCCTTGGAATGCT
AGTTGGAGTAATAAATCTCTGGAACAGATTTGGAATCACACGACCTGGATGGAGTGGGACAGAGAAATTA
ACAATTACACAAGCTTAATACACTCCTTAATTGAAGAATCGCAAAACCAGCAAGAAAAGAATGAACAAGA
ATTATTGGAATTAGATAAATGGGCAAGTTTGTGGAATTGGTTTAACATAACAAATTGGCTGTGGTATATA
AAATTATTCATAATGATAGTAGGAGGCTTGGTAGGTTTAAGAATAGTTTTTGCTGTACTTTCTATAGTGA
ATAGAGTTAGGCAGGGATATTCACCATTATCGTTTCAGACCCACCTCCCAACCCCGAGGGGACCCGACAG
GCCCGAAGGAATAGAAGAAGAAGGTGGAGAGAGAGACAGAGACAGATCCATTCGATTAGTGAACGGATCT
CGACGGTATCGCCAAATGGCAGTATTCATCCACAATTTTAAAAGAAAAGGGGGGATTGGGGGGTACAGTG
CAGGGGAAAGAATAGTAGACATAATAGCAACAGACATACAAACTAAAGAATTACAAAAACAAATTACAAA
AATTCAAAATTTTCGGGTTTATTACAGGGACAGCAGAGATCCAGTTTGGATCGATAAGCTTGATATCGAA
TTCCTGCAGCCCCGATAAAATAAAAGATTTTATTTAGTCTCCAGAAAAAGGGGGGAATGAAAGACCCCAC
CTGTAGGTTTGGCAAGCTAGCTGCAGTAACGCCATTTTGCAAGGCATGGAAAAATACCAAACCAAGAATA
GAGAAGTTCAGATCAAGGGCGGGTACATGAAAATAGCTAACGTTGGGCCAAACAGGATATCTGCGGTGAG
CAGTTTCGGCCCCGGCCCGGGGCCAAGAACAGATGGTCACCGCAGTTTCGGCCCCGGCCCGAGGCCAAGA
ACAGATGGTCCCCAGATATGGCCCAACCCTCAGCAGTTTCTTAAGACCCATCAGATGTTTCCAGGCTCCC
CCAAGGACCTGAAATGACCCTGCGCCTTATTTGAATTAACCAATCAGCCTGCTTCTCGCTTCTGTTCGCG
CGCTTCTGCTTCCCGAGCTCTATAAAAGAGCTCACAACCCCTCACTCGGCGCGCCAGTCCTCCGACAGAC
TGAGTCGCCCGGGGGGGATCTGGAGCTCTCGAGAATTCTCACGATGCTCAGGCTGCTCTTGGCTCTCAAC
TTATTCCCTTCAATTCAAGTAACAGGAAACAAGCGTGGCGTGCCTCATATCGTGATGGTGGACGCCTACA
AGCGTTACAAGGGTAGCGGTAGCGGTAGCGGTGGAGGATCCAACAAGATTTTGGTGAAGCAGTCGCCCAT
GCTTGTAGCGTACGACAATGCGGTCAACCTTAGCTGCAAGTATTCCTACAATCTCTTCTCAAGGGAGTTC
CGGGCATCCCTTCACAAAGGACTGGATAGTGCTGTGGAAGTCTGTGTTGTATATGGGAATTACTCCCAGC
AGCTTCAGGTTTACTCAAAAACGGGGTTCAACTGTGATGGGAAATTGGGCAATGAATCAGTGACATTCTA
CCTCCAGAATTTGTATGTTAACCAAACAGATATTTACTTCTGCAAAATTGAAGTTATGTATCCTCCTCCT
TACCTAGACAATGAGAAGAGCAATGGAACCATTATCCATGTGAAAGGGAAACACCTTTGTCCAAGTCCCC
TATTTCCCGGACCTTCTAAGAAGGCACTGATAGCATTTCTGGCATTTCTGATTATTGTGACATCAATAGC
CCTGCTTGTTGTTCTCTACAAAAGGAGTAAGAGGAGCAGGCTCCTGCACAGTGACTACATGAACATGACT
CCCCGCCGCCCCGGGCCCACCCGCAAGCATTACCAGCCCTATGCCCCACCACGCGACTTCGCAGCCTATC
GCTCCTAAAGCGGCCGCGACTCTAGAGTCGACCTGCAGGCATGCAAGCTTGATATCAAGCTTATCGATAA
TCAACCTCTGGATTACAAAATTTGTGAAAGATTGACTGGTATTCTTAACTATGTTGCTCCTTTTACGCTA
TGTGGATACGCTGCTTTAATGCCTTTGTATCATGCTATTGCTTCCCGTATGGCTTTCATTTTCTCCTCCT
TGTATAAATCCTGGTTGCTGTCTCTTTATGAGGAGTTGTGGCCCGTTGTCAGGCAACGTGGCGTGGTGTG
CACTGTGTTTGCTGACGCAACCCCCACTGGTTGGGGCATTGCCACCACCTGTCAGCTCCTTTCCGGGACT
TTCGCTTTCCCCCTCCCTATTGCCACGGCGGAACTCATCGCCGCCTGCCTTGCCCGCTGCTGGACAGGGG
CTCGGCTGTTGGGCACTGACAATTCCGTGGTGTTGTCGGGGAAATCATCGTCCTTTCCTTGGCTGCTCGC
CTGTGTTGCCACCTGGATTCTGCGCGGGACGTCCTTCTGCTACGTCCCTTCGGCCCTCAATCCAGCGGAC
CTTCCTTCCCGCGGCCTGCTGCCGGCTCTGCGGCCTCTTCCGCGTCTTCGCCTTCGCCCTCAGACGAGTC
GGATCTCCCTTTGGGCCGCCTCCCCGCAT
Features (pLannotate 1.2.2; 33 found; start..end, strand, type, name):
     38..106     +  CDS            nef (fragment): NEF_HV1Z2 - Experimental evidence at protein level: Swiss-Prot protein existence level 1. Extracellular Nef protein targets CD4(+) T-lymphocytes for apoptosis by interacting with CXCR4 surface receptors. From Human immunodeficiency virus type 1 group M subtype D (isolate Z2/CDC-Z34) (HIV-1).
    108..341     +  LTR            3' LTR (ΔU3): self-inactivating 3' long terminal repeat (LTR) from HIV-1
    366..384     -  promoter       SP6 promoter: promoter for bacteriophage SP6 RNA polymerase
    612..891     +  CDS            TcR (fragment): tetracycline efflux protein; tet; confers resistance to tetracycline
    892..940     -  misc_feature   bom (fragment): basis of mobility region from pBR322
   1042..1077    -  CDS            rop (fragment): Rop protein, which maintains plasmids at low copy number; rop
   1172..1276    +  promoter       AmpR promoter: bla
   1277..2137    +  CDS            AmpR: β-lactamase; bla; confers resistance to ampicillin, carbenicillin, and related antibiotics
   2308..2896    +  rep_origin     ori: high-copy-number ColE1/pMB1/pBR322/pUC origin of replication
   3079..3135    +  CDS            lacI (fragment): lac repressor; lacI; The lac repressor binds to the lac operator to inhibit transcription in E. coli. This inhibition can be relieved by adding lactose or isopropyl-β-D-thiogalactopyranoside (IPTG).
   3142..3471    +  promoter       SV40 promoter: SV40 enhancer and early promoter
   3671..3790    +  CDS            gpt (fragment): XGPT_ECOLI - Also known as gpp, gxu. Experimental evidence at protein level: Swiss-Prot protein existence level 1. Purine salvage pathway enzyme that catalyzes the transfer of the ribosyl-5-phosphate group from 5-phospho-alpha-D-ribose 1- diphosphate (PRPP) to the N9 position of the 6-oxopurines guanine and xanthine to form the corresponding ribonucleotides GMP (guanosine 5'- monophosphate) and XMP (xanthosine 5'-monophosphate), with the release of PPi. To a lesser extent, also acts on hypoxanthine (PubMed:9100006, PubMed:3886014). Does not ribophosphorylate adenine (PubMed:3886014). From Esch
   3790..4125    +  CDS            gpt (fragment): XGPT_ECOLI - Also known as gpp, gxu. Experimental evidence at protein level: Swiss-Prot protein existence level 1. Purine salvage pathway enzyme that catalyzes the transfer of the ribosyl-5-phosphate group from 5-phospho-alpha-D-ribose 1- diphosphate (PRPP) to the N9 position of the 6-oxopurines guanine and xanthine to form the corresponding ribonucleotides GMP (guanosine 5'- monophosphate) and XMP (xanthosine 5'-monophosphate), with the release of PPi. To a lesser extent, also acts on hypoxanthine (PubMed:9100006, PubMed:3886014). Does not ribophosphorylate adenine (PubMed:3886014). From Esch
   4220..4525    +  CDS            frsA (fragment): FRSA_ECOLI - Also known as yafA. Experimental evidence at protein level: Swiss-Prot protein existence level 1. Catalyzes the hydrolysis of esters (PubMed:15808744). Displays esterase activity toward pNP-butyrate (PubMed:15808744). May stimulate mixed-acid fermentation by acting as a fermentation/respiration switch that down-regulates respiration and up- regulates fermentation rates (PubMed:15169777). From Escherichia coli (strain K12).
   4529..4603    +  CDS            small t antigen (fragment): SV40 (simian virus 40) small t antigen
   4605..4670    +  intron         small t intron: SV40 (simian virus 40) small t antigen intron
   4800..4820    +  CDS            SV40 NLS: nuclear localization signal of SV40 (simian virus 40) large T antigen
   5139..5222    +  CDS            large T antigen (fragment): large T antigen from SV40 (simian virus 40)
   5245..5379    +  polyA_signal   SV40 poly(A) signal: SV40 polyadenylation signal
   5546..5875    +  CDS            nef (fragment): NEF_HV1BR - Experimental evidence at protein level: Swiss-Prot protein existence level 1. Extracellular Nef protein targets CD4(+) T-lymphocytes for apoptosis by interacting with CXCR4 surface receptors (PubMed:14990729). From Human immunodeficiency virus type 1 group M subtype B (isolate BRU/LAI) (HIV-1).
   5923..6180    +  LTR            5' LTR (truncated): truncated 5' long terminal repeat (LTR) from HIV-1
   6227..6352    +  misc_feature   HIV-1 Ψ: packaging signal of human immunodeficiency virus type 1
   6336..6674    +  CDS            HIV-1 gag (fragment): gag protein from human immunodeficiency virus 1; gag
   6849..7082    +  misc_feature   RRE: The Rev response element (RRE) of HIV-1 allows for Rev-dependent mRNA export from the nucleus to the cytoplasm.
   7459..7559    +  CDS            Rev (fragment): human immunodeficiency virus 1 (HIV-1) Rev protein; rev; enhances nuclear export of unspliced and incompletely spliced viral mRNAs
   7596..7713    +  misc_feature   cPPT/CTS: central polypurine tract and central termination sequence of HIV-1
   7750..7782    -  misc_feature   MCS (fragment): pBluescript multiple cloning site
   7866..8273    +  promoter       SFFV promoter: spleen focus-forming virus long terminal repeat (LTR) promoter
   8304..9035    +  CDS            CD28: CD28_HUMAN - Experimental evidence at protein level: Swiss-Prot protein existence level 1. Involved in T-cell activation, the induction of cell proliferation and cytokine production and promotion of T-cell survival. Enhances the production of IL4 and IL10 in T-cells in conjunction with TCR/CD3 ligation and CD40L costimulation (PubMed:8617933). Isoform 3 enhances CD40L-mediated activation of NF-kappa-B and kinases MAPK8 and PAK2 in T-cells (PubMed:15067037). From Homo sapiens (Human).
   9050..9080    +  misc_feature   MCS (fragment): pUC18/19 multiple cloning site
   9081..9099    +  misc_feature   MCS (fragment): pBluescript multiple cloning site
   9099..9687    +  misc_feature   WPRE: woodchuck hepatitis virus posttranscriptional regulatory element
   9688..21      +  misc_feature   MCS (fragment) (across the origin): pBluescript multiple cloning site
