[The description below was written by a language model from this plasmid's Addgene catalogue record and pLannotate feature annotations shown in this document.]
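Description:
pHR-Spy-CD28(CD45TM) is a 9,689-nt lentiviral transfer plasmid built on the HIV-1-derived pHR backbone for expressing an engineered human CD28 in mammalian cells. It is maintained in E. coli through a high-copy ColE1/pUC-type origin and selected with ampicillin via the β-lactamase gene. The backbone also carries remnants of older cloning vectors, including fragments of TcR, rop, bom and lacI. There is also an SV40 promoter followed by gpt fragments, the SV40 small t intron and a poly(A) signal. These lie outside the region between the LTRs and have no stated role here.

The viral portion runs from a truncated 5' LTR through the Ψ packaging signal with a partial gag sequence, the Rev response element and the cPPT/CTS, to a self-inactivating ΔU3 3' LTR. Together these elements allow the genomic RNA to be packaged, exported in a Rev-dependent manner, reverse transcribed and integrated when packaging and envelope functions are supplied in trans. The U3 deletion silences LTR promoter activity after integration. Expression of the payload is therefore driven by an internal SFFV promoter, and a downstream WPRE enhances transcript stability and expression.

The insert is human CD28, the T cell co-stimulatory receptor, with its transmembrane domain replaced by that of CD45 and an N-terminal SpyTag003. SpyTag003 is a short peptide that forms a covalent bond with its SpyCatcher partner. Neither the tag nor the domain swap is annotated separately in the feature table, which marks only a single CD28 coding region. The associated publication concerns cis B7:CD28 interactions and co-stimulation at T cell synaptic membranes, suggesting that the chimera is meant to test the contribution of the CD28 transmembrane domain, although the record does not state this.
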