Addgene plasmid #223624: pHR-Spy-CD28(CD45TM)
Purpose: Lentiviral expression of human CD28 (CD45TM) with SpyTag003 in mammalian cells
Depositing lab: Enfu Hui. Depositing organization: University of California, San Diego (UCSD). Publication: cis-B7:CD28 interactions at invaginated synaptic membranes provide CD28 co-stimulation and promote CD8(+) T cell function and anti-tumor immunity. Zhao Y, Caron C, Chan YY, Lee CK, Xu X, Zhang J, Masubuchi T, Wu C, Bui JD, Hui E. Immunity. 2023 Jun 13;56(6):1187-1203.e12. doi: 10.1016/j.immuni.2023.04.005. Epub 2023 May 8. PubMed 37160118.
Backbone
  Vector backbone: pHR
  Vector type: Lentiviral ; Mammalian Expression
Growth in bacteria
  Bacterial resistance: Ampicillin, 100 μg/mL
  Growth temperature: 37°C
  Growth strain: NEB Stable
  Copy number: High Copy
Gene/Insert
  Gene/Insert name: CD28
  Species: H. sapiens (human)
  Mutation: CD28 transmembrane domain replaced by CD45 transmembrane domain
  Entrez Gene: CD28 (a.k.a. Tp44)
  Tag / fusion protein: Spytag003 (N terminal on insert)
  Cloning method: Gibson Cloning
  Sequencing primers: 5′ ccaatcagcctgcttctcgcttc; 3′ ccagaggttgattatcgataagc
Terms and licenses: Academic/Nonprofit Terms; Industry Terms: Not Available to Industry
Depositor comments: Plasmid lab code: L2253
How to cite: pHR-Spy-CD28(CD45TM) was a gift from Enfu Hui (Addgene plasmid # 223624 ; http://n2t.net/addgene:223624 ; RRID:Addgene_223624)
